>Addgene plasmid #84793 | pET - FnR062.Y78L | depositor partial sequence | sequence record 162568 | insert sequence
ATGGCTAGCTCCTCCGACTCTCCGCGTAACCTGGAGGTTACCAACGCAACTCCGAACTCTCTGACTATTT
CTTGGGACGATCCTTATCACGCTATCTATTACCGTATCACCTACGGCGAAACTGGTGGTAACTCCCCGAG
CCAGGAATTCACTGTTCCGAGATCTTATTCTAATGCGACCATCAGCGGTCTGAAACCGGGCCAGGATTAT
ACCATTACCGTGTACGCTGTAACCGGTCTGAACGACGATTCAAACCCAATCAGCATCAATTATCGCACCG
AAATCGACAAACCGTCTCAGGGATCCCACCATCACCATCATCACTGA
