>Addgene plasmid #84793 | pET - FnR062.Y78L | addgene partial sequence | sequence record 163628 | T7 5'-TAATACGACTCACTATAGGG-3'
TTTTGTTTAACTTTAAGAAGGAGATATACATATGGCTAGCTCCTCCGACTCTCCGCGTAACCTGGAGGTT
ACCAACGCAACTCCGAACTCTCTGACTATTTCTTGGGACGATCCTTATCACGCTATCTATTACCGTATCA
CCTACGGCGAAACTGGTGGTAACTCCCCGAGCCAGGAATTCACTGTTCCGAGATCTTATTCTAATGCGAC
CATCAGCGGTCTGAAACCGGGCCAGGATTATACCATTACCGTGTACGCTGTAACCGGTCTGAACGACGAT
TCAAACCCAATCAGCATCAATTATCGCACCGAAATCGACAAACCGTCTCAGGGATCCCACCATCACCATC
ATCACTGATTAACTAAACGAGATCCGGCTGCTAACAAAGCCCGAAAGGAAGCTGAGTTGGCTGCTGCCAC
CGCTGAGCAATAACTAGCATAACCCCTTGGGGCCTCTAAACGGGTCTTGAGGGGTTTTTTGCTGAAAGGA
GGAACTATATCCGGATTGGCGAATGGG
[124 nt withheld, positions 518-641]
C
[91 nt withheld, positions 643-733]
A
[49 nt withheld, positions 735-783]
CCTTTGACGTTGGAGTCCACGTTCTTT
[37 nt withheld, positions 811-847]
ACCCTATCTCGGTCTATTCTTTTGATTTATAAGGGATTTTGCCGATTTCGGCCTATTGGTTAAAAAATGA
GCTGATTTAACAAAAA
