>Addgene plasmid #84793 | pET - FnR062.Y78L | addgene partial sequence | sequence record 163629 | T7term 5'-GCTAGTTATTGCTCAGCGG-3'
GGGCTTTGTTAGCAGCCGGATCTCGTTTAGTTAATCAGTGATGATGGTGATGGTGGGATCCCTGAGACGG
TTTGTCGATTTCGGTGCGATAATTGATGCTGATTGGGTTTGAATCGTCGTTCAGACCGGTTACAGCGTAC
ACGGTAATGGTATAATCCTGGCCCGGTTTCAGACCGCTGATGGTCGCATTAGAATAAGATCTCGGAACAG
TGAATTCCTGGCTCGGGGAGTTACCACCAGTTTCGCCGTAGGTGATACGGTAATAGATAGCGTGATAAGG
ATCGTCCCAAGAAATAGTCAGAGAGTTCGGAGTTGCGTTGGTAACCTCCAGGTTACGCGGAGAGTCGGAG
GAGCTAGCCATATGTATATCTCCTTCTTAAAGTTAAACAAAATTATTTCTAGAGGGGAATTGTTATCCGC
TCACAATTCCCCTATAGTGAGTCGTATTAATTTCGCGGGATCGAGATCTCGATCCTCTACGCCGGACGCA
TCGTGGCCGGCATCACCGGCGCCACAGGTGCGGTTGCTGGCGCCTATATCGCCGACATCACCGATGGGGA
AGATCGGGCTCGCCACTTCGGGCTCATGAGCGCTTGTTTCGGCGTGGGTATGGTGGCAGGCCCCGTGGCC
GGGGGACTGTTGGGCGCCATCTCCTTGCATGCACCATTCCTTGCGGCGGCGGTGCTCAACGGCCTCAACC
TACTACTGGGCTGCTTCCTAATGCAGGAGTCGCATAAGGGAGAGCGTCGAGATCCCGGACACCATCGAAT
GGCGCAAAACCTTTCGCGGTATGGCATGATAGCGCCCGGAAGAGAGTCAATTCAGGGTGGTGAATGTGAA
ACCAGTAACGTTATACGATGTCGCAGAGTATGC
