[The description below was written by a language model from this plasmid's Addgene catalogue record.]
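Description:
pET - FnR062.Y78L is a bacterial expression plasmid built on a pET backbone for producing the FnR.0.6.2-Y78L protein in E. coli. It is selected with kanamycin, is recorded as high copy, and is maintained in a T7 Express strain. That host choice fits the usual design of pET vectors, in which the insert is transcribed by T7 RNA polymerase supplied by the host. However, no feature table is provided, so the promoter, operator, terminator and origin of replication are not explicitly stated in the record. The restriction sites used for cloning are also listed as unknown.

The insert is of human origin and carries a single amino-acid substitution, Y78L, replacing tyrosine with leucine at position 78. A 6xHis tag is fused to the C terminus of the protein, a standard arrangement that allows purification by immobilized metal affinity chromatography and detection with anti-His reagents. The record does not describe the parent protein scaffold, its binding target, or the functional consequence of the mutation. The associated publication concerns a protein–protein binding experiment designed to teach intermolecular interactions in high school and undergraduate classrooms. This suggests that the plasmid supplies a recombinant point-mutant protein for comparison in such binding assays, where changing a single side chain can illustrate its contribution to an interaction.
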