Addgene plasmid #84793: pET - FnR062.Y78L
Purpose: bacterial expression of FnR.0.6.2-Y78L protein
Depositing lab: Benjamin Hackel. Depositing organization: University of Minnesota. Publication: Development and Implementation of a Protein–Protein Binding Experiment To Teach Intermolecular Interactions in High School or Undergraduate Classrooms. Johnson SM, Javner C, Hackel BJ. J. Chem. Educ. 2017, 94, 3, 367–374 10.1021/acs.jchemed.6b00323.
Backbone
  Vector backbone: pET
  Vector type: Bacterial Expression
Growth in bacteria
  Bacterial resistance: Kanamycin, 50 μg/mL
  Growth temperature: 37°C
  Growth strain: T7 express
  Copy number: High Copy
Gene/Insert
  Gene/Insert name: FnR.0.6.2-Y78L
  Species: H. sapiens (human)
  Mutation: Y78L
  Tag / fusion protein: 6xHis (C terminal on insert)
  Cloning method: Restriction Enzyme; 5′ cloning site unknown (unknown if destroyed); 3′ cloning site unknown (unknown if destroyed)
Terms and licenses: Academic/Nonprofit Terms; Industry Terms: Not Available to Industry
How to cite: pET - FnR062.Y78L was a gift from Benjamin Hackel (Addgene plasmid # 84793 ; http://n2t.net/addgene:84793 ; RRID:Addgene_84793)
